Addgene plasmid #117902: AtCOPT6 uPIC
Purpose: protein expression
Depositing lab: Geoffrey Chang. Depositing organization: University of California, San Diego (UCSD).
Backbone
  Vector backbone: pPICZc
  Backbone size w/o insert (bp): 3329
  Vector type: Yeast Expression
Growth in bacteria
  Bacterial resistance: Bleocin (Zeocin), 50 μg/mL
  Growth temperature: 37°C
  Growth strain: DH5alpha
  Copy number: High Copy
Gene/Insert
  Gene/Insert name: AtCOPT6 uPIC (alt name: COPT6)
  Species: A. thaliana (mustard weed)
  Entrez Gene: COPT6 (a.k.a. AT2G26975, copper transporter 6)
  Promoter: AOX
  Cloning method: Unknown
  Sequencing primers: 5′ GACTGGTTCCAATTGACAAGC; 3′ GCAAATGGCATTCTGACATCC
Terms and licenses: Academic/Nonprofit Terms; Industry Terms: Not Available to Industry
Depositor comments: insert amino acid sequence: MDHGNMPPSSPSSMVNHTNSNMIMMHMTFFWGKNTEILFSGWPGTSLGMYVLCLIVVFLLAVIVEWLAHSSILRGRGSTSRAKGLVQTAVYTLKTGLAYLVMLAVMSFNGGVFIVAIAGFAVGFMLFGSTAFKNPSDDEKPFEQLENLYQSHHHHHH
How to cite: AtCOPT6 uPIC was a gift from Geoffrey Chang (Addgene plasmid # 117902 ; http://n2t.net/addgene:117902 ; RRID:Addgene_117902)
