[The description below was written by a language model from this plasmid's Addgene catalogue record and pLannotate feature annotations shown in this document.]
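Description:
AtCOPT6 uPIC is a yeast expression plasmid built on the pPICZc backbone for producing the Arabidopsis thaliana copper transporter COPT6 (AT2G26975) in the methylotrophic yeast Pichia pastoris (Komagataella phaffii). The sequenced construct is about 3.7 kb. It is maintained in E. coli through a high-copy ColE1/pUC-type origin. A single Sh ble (BleoR) gene provides Zeocin selection in both hosts: it sits downstream of tandem promoters, the S. cerevisiae TEF1 promoter for expression in yeast and the synthetic EM7 promoter for expression in bacteria, and it ends at the CYC1 terminator. No yeast replication origin is annotated. This fits the usual use of pPICZ vectors, which are integrated into the Pichia genome through homology at the AOX1 locus rather than kept as episomes.

The expression cassette places the COPT6 coding sequence under the methanol-inducible AOX1 promoter, with the AOX1 transcription terminator downstream. A short annotated AOX1 coding fragment just before the terminator is residual backbone sequence. The depositor's protein sequence and the feature table both show a C-terminal extension on COPT6, made up of a short linker resembling a TEV protease recognition motif followed by a six-histidine tag. This arrangement would allow immobilised-metal affinity purification and possibly later removal of the tag, although the record does not explicitly state that the site is cleavable. The stated purpose is protein expression, and the design suits methanol-induced overproduction and purification of this small membrane transporter. The record does not specify downstream applications, and the cloning method is listed as unknown.
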