Features (pLannotate 1.2.2; 10 found; start..end, strand, type, name):
      2..940     +  promoter       AOX1 promoter: Pichia pastoris AOX1; inducible promoter, regulated by methanol
    962..1396    +  CDS            COPT6: COPT6_ARATH - Experimental evidence at transcript level: Swiss-Prot protein existence level 2. Involved in the transport of copper. From Arabidopsis thaliana (Mouse-ear cress).
   1445..1462    +  CDS            capTEV™ (fragment): composite tag for in vivo biotinylation, TEV protease cleavage, and 6xHis tagging
   1473..1538    +  CDS            AOX1 (fragment): ALOX1_KOMPC - Experimental evidence at protein level: Swiss-Prot protein existence level 1. Major isoform of alcohol oxidase, which catalyzes the oxidation of methanol to formaldehyde and hydrogen peroxide, the first step in the methanol utilization pathway of methylotrophic yeasts. From Komagataella phaffii (strain ATCC 76273 / CBS 7435 / CECT 11047 / NRRL Y-11430 / Wegner 21-1) (Yeast) (Pichia pastoris).
   1542..1788    +  terminator     AOX1 terminator: Pichia pastoris AOX1; transcription terminator for AOX1
   1809..2216    +  promoter       TEF1 promoter: S. cerevisiae TEF1; promoter for EF-1α
   2223..2270    +  promoter       EM7 promoter: synthetic bacterial promoter&nbsp
   2289..2663    +  CDS            BleoR: antibiotic-binding protein; Sh ble from Streptoalloteichus hindustanus; confers resistance to bleomycin, phleomycin, and Zeocin™
   2729..2976    +  terminator     CYC1 terminator: S. cerevisiae CYC1; transcription terminator for CYC1
   3051..3639    -  rep_origin     ori: high-copy-number ColE1/pMB1/pBR322/pUC origin of replication
>Addgene plasmid #117902 | AtCOPT6 uPIC | addgene full sequence | sequence record 231192 | Addgene NGS Result
AGATCTAACATCCAAAGACGAAAGGTTGAATGAAACCTTTTTGCCATCCGACATCCACAGGTCCATTCTC
ACACATAAGTGCCAAACGCAACAGGAGGGGATACACTAGCAGCAGACCGTTGCAAACGCAGGACCTCCAC
TCCTCTTCTCCTCAACACCCACTTTTGCCATCGAAAAACCAGCCCAGTTATTGGGCTTGATTGGAGCTCG
CTCATTCCAATTCCTTCTATTAGGCTACTAACACCATGACTTTATTAGCCTGTCTATCCTGGCCCCCCTG
GCGAGGTTCATGTTTGTTTATTTCCGAATGCAACAAGCTCCGCATTACACCCGAACATCACTCCAGATGA
GGGCTTTCTGAGTGTGGGGTCAAATAGTTTCATGTTCCCCAAATGGCCCAAAACTGACAGTTTAAACGCT
GTCTTGGAACCTAATATGACAAAAGCGTGATCTCATCCAAGATGAACTAAGTTTGGTTCGTTGAAATGCT
AACGGCCAGTTGGTCAAAAAGAAACTTCCAAAAGTCGGCATACCGTTTGTCTTGTTTGGTATTGATTGAC
GAATGCTCAAAAATAATCTCATTAATGCTTAGCGCAGTCTCTCTATCGCTTCTGAACCCCGGTGCACCTG
TGCCGAAACGCAAATGGGGAAACACCCGCTTTTTGGATGATTATGCATTGTCTCCACATTGTATGCTTCC
AAGATTCTGGTGGGAATACTGCTGATAGCCTAACGTTCATGATCAAAATTTAACTGTTCTAACCCCTACT
TGACAGCAATATATAAACAGAAGGAAGCTGCCCTGTCTTAAACCTTTTTTTTTATCATCATTATTAGCTT
ACTTTCATAATTGCGACTGGTTCCAATTGACAAGCTTTTGATTTTAACGACTTTTAACGACAACTTGAGA
AGATCAAAAAACAACTAATTATTCGAAACGAGGAATTCGCTGAGGCTTAATATGGATCATGGTAACATGC
CACCATCATCACCATCATCAATGGTAAATCATACCAATTCCAACATGATCATGATGCATATGACTTTCTT
CTGGGGAAAGAACACGGAGATACTCTTCTCCGGCTGGCCCGGGACAAGTCTCGGCATGTACGTTCTATGT
CTCATCGTCGTCTTCCTCCTTGCTGTTATCGTCGAGTGGCTTGCCCATTCTTCGATCCTTCGTGGACGTG
GCTCCACTAGCCGCGCCAAGGGGCTCGTTCAGACCGCAGTCTACACACTCAAGACAGGCCTTGCTTATCT
CGTGATGCTCGCCGTTATGTCCTTTAACGGTGGAGTTTTCATTGTCGCTATCGCCGGATTCGCCGTGGGT
TTCATGCTCTTCGGAAGCACTGCTTTCAAGAACCCCTCTGATGACGAGAAACCCTTCGAACAACTAGCAT
TAAACCTCAGCAGCGGCGAGAACCTGTACTTCCAATCTGTCGACCATCATCATCATCATCATTGAGTTTG
TAGCCTTAGACATGACTGTTCCTCAGTTCAAGTTGGGCACTTACGAGAAGACCGGTCTTGCTAGATTCTA
ATCAAGAGGATGTCAGAATGCCATTTGCCTGAGAGATGCAGGCTTCATTTTTGATACTTTTTTATTTGTA
ACCTATATAGTATAGGATTTTTTTTGTCATTTTGTTTCTTCTCGTACGAGCTTGCTCCTGATCAGCCTAT
CTCGCAGCTGATGAATATCTTGTGGTAGGGGTTTGGGAAAATCATTCGAGTTTGATGTTTTTCTTGGTAT
TTCCCACTCCTCTTCAGAGTACAGAAGATTAAGTGAGACCTTCGTTTGTGCGGATCCCCCACACACCATA
GCTTCAAAATGTTTCTACTCCTTTTTTACTCTTCCAGATTTTCTCGGACTCCGCGCATCGCCGTACCACT
TCAAAACACCCAAGCACAGCATACTAAATTTCCCCTCTTTCTTCCTCTAGGGTGTCGTTAATTACCCGTA
CTAAAGGTTTGGAAAAGAAAAAAGAGACCGCCTCGTTTCTTTTTCTTCGTCGAAAAAGGCAATAAAAATT
TTTATCACGTTTCTTTTTCTTGAAAATTTTTTTTTTTGATTTTTTTCTCTTTCGATGACCTCCCATTGAT
ATTTAAGTTAATAAACGGTCTTCAATTTCTCAAGTTTCAGTTTCATTTTTCTTGTTCTATTACAACTTTT
TTTACTTCTTGCTCATTAGAAAGAAAGCATAGCAATCTAATCTAAGGGCGGTGTTGACAATTAATCATCG
GCATAGTATATCGGCATAGTATAATACGACAAGGTGAGGAACTAAACCATGGCCAAGTTGACCAGTGCCG
TTCCGGTGCTCACCGCGCGCGACGTCGCCGGAGCGGTCGAGTTCTGGACCGACCGGCTCGGGTTCTCCCG
GGACTTCGTGGAGGACGACTTCGCCGGTGTGGTCCGGGACGACGTGACCCTGTTCATCAGCGCGGTCCAG
GACCAGGTGGTGCCGGACAACACCCTGGCCTGGGTGTGGGTGCGCGGCCTGGACGAGCTGTACGCCGAGT
GGTCGGAGGTCGTGTCCACGAACTTCCGGGACGCCTCCGGGCCGGCCATGACCGAGATCGGCGAGCAGCC
GTGGGGGCGGGAGTTCGCCCTGCGCGACCCGGCCGGCAACTGCGTGCACTTCGTGGCCGAGGAGCAGGAC
TGACACGTCCGACGCGGCCCGACGGGTCCGAGGCCTCGGAGATCCGTCCCCCTTTTCCTTTGTCGATATC
ATGTAATTAGTTATGTCACGCTTACATTCACGCCCTCCCCCCACATCCGCTCTAACCGAAAAGGAAGGAG
TTAGACAACCTGAAGTCTAGGTCCCTATTTATTTTTTTATAGTTATGTTAGTATTAAGAACGTTATTTAT
ATTTCAAATTTTTCTTTTTTTTCTGTACAGACGCGTGTACGCATGTAACATTATACTGAAAACCTTGCTT
GAGAAGGTTTTGGGACGCTCGAAGGCTTTAATTTGCAAGCTGGAGACCAACATGTGAGCAAAAGGCCAGC
AAAAGGCCAGGAACCGTAAAAAGGCCGCGTTGCTGGCGTTTTTCCATAGGCTCCGCCCCCCTGACGAGCA
TCACAAAAATCGACGCTCAAGTCAGAGGTGGCGAAACCCGACAGGACTATAAAGATACCAGGCGTTTCCC
CCTGGAAGCTCCCTCGTGCGCTCTCCTGTTCCGACCCTGCCGCTTACCGGATACCTGTCCGCCTTTCTCC
CTTCGGGAAGCGTGGCGCTTTCTCATAGCTCACGCTGTAGGTATCTCAGTTCGGTGTAGGTCGTTCGCTC
CAAGCTGGGCTGTGTGCACGAACCCCCCGTTCAGCCCGACCGCTGCGCCTTATCCGGTAACTATCGTCTT
GAGTCCAACCCGGTAAGACACGACTTATCGCCACTGGCAGCAGCCACTGGTAACAGGATTAGCAGAGCGA
GGTATGTAGGCGGTGCTACAGAGTTCTTGAAGTGGTGGCCTAACTACGGCTACACTAGAAGAACAGTATT
TGGTATCTGCGCTCTGCTGAAGCCAGTTACCTTCGGAAAAAGAGTTGGTAGCTCTTGATCCGGCAAACAA
ACCACCGCTGGTAGCGGTGGTTTTTTTGTTTGCAAGCAGCAGATTACGCGCAGAAAAAAAGGATCTCAAG
AAGATCCTTTGATCTTTTCTACGGGGTCTGACGCTCAGTGGAACGAAAACTCACGTTAAGGGATTTTGGT
CATGAGATC
